>Addgene plasmid #187017 | GFP-KASH2 | addgene full sequence | sequence record 367368 | Addgene NGS Result
CTGCAGATATCCAGCACAGTGGCGGCCGCTCGAGTCTAGAGGGCCCGTTTAAACCCGCTGATCAATCGAA
ATGACCGACCAAGCGACGCCCAACCTGCCATCACGAGATTTCGATTCCACCGCCGCCTTCTATGAAAGGT
TGGGCTTCGGAATCGTTTTCCGGGACGCCGGCTGGATGATCCTCCAGCGCGGGGATCTCATGCTGGAGTT
CTTCGCCCACCCCAACTTGTTTATTGCAGCTTATAATGGTTACAAATAAAGCAATAGCATCACAAATTTC
ACAAATAAAGCATTTTTTTCACTGCATTCTAGTTGTGGTTTGTCCAAACTCATCAATGCTCGACGATAAG
CTTTGCAAAGATGGATAAAGTTTTAAACAGAGAGGAATCTTTGCAGCTAATGGACCTTCTAGGTCTTGAA
AGGAGTGGGAATTGGCTCCGGTGCCCGTCAGTGGGCAGAGCGCACATCGCCCACAGTCCCCGAGAAGTTG
GGGGGAGGGGTCGGCAATTGATCCGGTGCCTAGAGAAGGTGGCGCGGGGTAAACTGGGAAAGTGATGTCG
TGTACTGGCTCCGCCTTTTTCCCGAGGGTGGGGGAGAACCGTATATAAGTGCAGTAGTCGCCGTGAACGT
TCTTTTTCGCAACGGGTTTGCCGCCAGAACACAGGTAAGTGCCGTGTGTGGTTCCCGCGGGCCTGGCCTC
TTTACGGGTTATGGCCCTTGCGTGCCTTGAATTACTTCCACCTGGCTGCAGTACGTGATTCTTGATCCCG
AGCTTCGGGTTGGAAGTGGGTGGGAGAGTTCGAGGCCTTGCGCTTAAGGAGCCCCTTCGCCTCGTGCTTG
AGTTGAGGCCTGGCCTGGGCGCTGGGGCCGCCGCGTGCGAATCTGGTGGCACCTTCGCGCCTGTCTCGCT
GCTTTCGATAAGTCTCTAGCCATTTAAAATTTTTGATGACCTGCTGCGACGCTTTTTTTCTGGCAAGATA
GTCTTGTAAATGCGGGCCAAGATCTGCACACTGGTATTTCGGTTTTTGGGGCCGCGGGCGGCGACGGGGC
CCGTGCGTCCCAGCGCACATGTTCGGCGAGGCGGGGCCTGCGAGCGCGGCCACCGAGAATCGGACGGGGG
TAGTCTCAAGCTGGCCGGCCTGCTCTGGTGCCTGGCCTCGCGCCGCCGTGTATCGCCCCGCCCTGGGCGG
CAAGGCTGGCCCGGTCGGCACCAGTTGCGTGAGCGGAAAGATGGCCGCTTCCCGGCCCTGCTGCAGGGAG
CTCAAAATGGAGGACGCGGCGCTCGGGAGAGCGGGCGGGTGAGTCACCCACACAAAGGAAAAGGGCCTTT
CCGTCCTCAGCCGTCGCTTCATGTGACTCCACGGAGTACCGGGCGCCGTCCAGGCACCTCGATTAGTTCT
CGAGCTTTTGGAGTACGTCGTCTTTAGGTTGGGGGGAGGGGTTTTATGCGATGGAGTTTCCCCACACTGA
GTGGGTGGAGACTGAAGTTAGGCCAGCTTGGCACTTGATGTAATTCTCCTTGGAATTTGCCCTTTTTGAG
TTTGGATCTTGGTTCATTCTCAAGCCTCAGACAGTGGTTCAAAGTTTTTTTCTTCCATTTCAGGTGTCGT
GAGGAATTTCGACATTTAAATTTAATTAATCTCGACGGTATCGGTTGGGATCTGCCACCATGTCCAGACT
GGACAAGAGCAAAGTCATAAACGGCGCTCTGGAATTACTCAATGGAGTCGGTATCGAAGGCCTGACGACA
AGGAAACTCGCTCAAAAGCTGGGAGTTGAGCAGCCTACCCTGTACTGGCACGTGAAGAACAAGCGGGCCC
TGCTCGATGCCCTGCCAATCGAGATGCTGGACAGGCATCATACCCACTTCTGCCCCCTGGAAGGCGAGTC
ATGGCAAGACTTTCTGCGGAACAACGCCAAGTCATTCCGCTGTGCTCTCCTCTCACATCGCGACGGGGCT
AAAGTGCATCTCGGCACCCGCCCAACAGAGAAACAGTACGAAACCCTGGAAAATCAGCTCGCGTTCCTGT
GTCAGCAAGGCTTCTCCCTGGAGAACGCACTGTACGCTCTGTCCGCCGTGGGCCACTTTACACTGGGCTG
CGTATTGGAGGAACAGGAGCATCAAGTAGCAAAAGAGGAAAGAGAGACACCTACCACCGATTCTATGCCC
CCACTTCTGAGACAAGCAATTGAGCTGTTCGACCGGCAGGGAGCCGAACCTGCCTTCCTTTTCGGCCTGG
AACTAATCATATGTGGCCTGGAGAAACAGCTAAAGTGCGAAAGCGGCGGGCCGGCCGACGCCCTTGACGA
TTTTGACTTAGACATGCTCCCAGCCGATGCCCTTGACGACTTTGACCTTGATATGCTGCCTGCYGACGCT
CYTGACGATTTTGACCTTGACATGCTCCCCGGCTAACCCAAACCCGCTGATCCGCCCCTCTCCCTCCCAC
CCCCCTAACGTTACTGGCCGAAGCCGCTTGGAATAAGGCCGGTGTGCGTTTGTCTATATGTTATTTTCCA
CCATATTGCCGTCTTTTGGCAATGTGAGGGCCCGGAAACCTGGCCCTGTCTTCTTGACGAGCATTCCTAG
GGGTCTTTCCCCTCTCGCCAAAGGAATGCAAGGTCTGTTGAATGTCGTGAAGGAAGCAGTTCCTCTGGAA
GCTTCTTGAAGACAAACAACGTCTGTAGCGACCCTTTGCAGGCAGCGGAACCCCCCACCTGGCGACAGGT
GCCTCTGCGGCCAAAAGCCACGTGTATAAGATACACCTGCAAAGGCGGCACAACCCCRGTGCCACGTTGT
GAGTTGGATAGTTGTGGAAAGAGTCAAATGGCTCTCCTCAAGCGTATTCAACAAGGGGCTGAAGGATGCC
CAGAAGGTACCCCATTGTATGGGATCTGATCTGGGGCCTCGGTGCACATGCTTTACATGTGTTTAGTCGA
GGTTAAAAAAACGTCTAGGCCCCCCGAACCACGGGGACGTGGTTTTCCTTTGAAAAACACGATGATAATA
TGGCCACAACCATGGGATCGGCCATTGAACAAGATGGATTGCACGCAGGTTCTCCGGCCGCTTGGGTGGA
GAGGCTATTCGGCTATGACTGGGCACAACAGACAATCGGCTGCTCTGATGCCGCCGTGTTCCGGCTGTCA
GCGCAGGGGCGCCCGGTTCTTTTTGTCAAGACCGACCTGTCCGGTGCCCTGAATGAACTGCARGACGAGG
CAGCGCGGCTATCGTGGCTGGCCACGACGGGCGTTCCTTGCGCAGCTGTGCTCGACGTTGTCACTGAAGC
GGGAAGGGACTGGCTGCTATTGGGCGAAGTGCCGGGGCAGGATCTCCTGTCATCTCACCTTGCTCCTGCC
GAGAAAGTATCCATCATGGCTGATGCAATGCGGCGGCTGCATACGCTTGATCCGGCTACCTGCCCATTCG
ACCACCAAGCGAAACATCGCATCGAGCGAGCACGTACTCGGATGGAAGCCGGTCTTGTCGATCAGGATGA
TCTGGACGAAGAGCATCAGGGGCTCGCGCCAGCCGAACTGTTCGCCAGGCTCAAGGCGMGCATGCCCGAC
GGCGAGGATCTCGTCGTGACCCATGGCGATGCCTGCTTGCCGAATATCATGGTGGAAAATGGCCGCTTTT
CTGGATTCATCGACTGTGGCCGGCTGGGTGTGGCGGACCGCTATCAGGACATAGCGTTGGCTACCCGTGA
TATTGCTGAAGAGCTTGGCGGCGAATGGGCTGACCGCTTCCTCGTGCTTTACGGTATCGCCGCTCCCGAT
TCGCAGCGCATCGCCTTCTATCGCCTTCTTGACGAGTTCTTCTGATGATCAGCCTCGACTGTGCCTTCTA
GTTGCCAGCCATCTGTTGTTTGCCCCTCCCCCGTGCCTTCCTTGACCCTGGAAGGTGCCACTCCCACTGT
CCTTTCCTAATAAAATGAGGAAATTGCATCGCATTGTCTGAGTAGGTGTCATTCTATTCTGGGGGGTGGG
GTGGGGCAGGACAGCAAGGGGGAGGATTGGGAAGACAATAGCAGGCATGCTGGGGATGCGGTGGGCTCTA
TGGCATCGATGCTAGTTAAAAGTTTTGTTACTTTATAGAAGAAATTTTGAGTTTTTGTTTTTTTTTAATA
AATAAATAAACATAAATAAATTGTTTGTTGAATTTATTATTAGTATGTAAGTGTAAATATAATAAAACTT
AATATCTATTCAAATTAATAAATAAACCTCGATATACAGACCGATAAAACACATGMGTCAATTTTACGCA
TGATTATCTTTAACGTACGTCACAATATGATTATCWTTCTAGGGTTAATCTAGTATACGCGTGAGCAAAA
GGCCAGCAAAAGGCCAGGAACCGTAAAAAGGCCGCGTTGCTGGCGTTTTTCCATAGGCTCCGCCCCCCTG
ACGAGCATCACAAAAATCGACGCTCAAGTCAGAGGTGGCGAAACCCGACAGGACTATAAAGATACCAGGC
GTTTCCCCCTGGAAGCTCCCTCGTGCGCTCTCCTGTTCCGACCCTGCCGCTTACCGGATACCTGTCCGCC
TTTCTCCCTTCGGGAAGCGTGGCGCTTTCTCATAGCTCACGCTGTAGGTATCTCAGTTCGGTGTAGGTCG
TTCGCTCCAAGCTGGGCTGTGTGCACGAACCCCCCGTTCAGCCCGACCGCTGCGCCTTATCCGGTAACTA
TCGTCTTGAGTCCAACCCGGTAAGACACGACTTATCGCCACTGGCAGCAGCCACTGGTAACAGGATTAGC
AGAGCGAGGTATGTAGGCGGTGCTACAGAGTTCTTGAAGTGGTGGCCTAACTACGGCTACACTAGAAGAA
CAGTATTTGGTATCTGCGCTCTGCTGAAGCCAGTTACCTTCGGAAAAAGAGTTGGTAGCTCTTGATCCGG
CAAACAAACCACCGCTGGTAGCGGTGGTTTTTTTGTTTGCAAGCAGCAGATTACGCGCAGAAAAAAAGGA
TCTCAAGAAGATCCTTTGATCTTTTCTACGGGGTCTGACGCTCAGTGGAACGAAAACTCACGTTAAGGGA
TTTTGGTCATGAGATTATCAAAAAGGATCTTCACCTAGATCCTTTTAAATTAAAAATGAAGTTTTAAATC
AATCTAAAGTATATATGAGTAAACTTGGTCTGACAGTTACCAATGCTTAATCAGTGAGGCACCTATCTCA
GCGATCTGTCTATTTCGTTCATCCATAGTTGCCTGACTCCCCGTCGTGTAGATAACTACGATACGGGAGG
GCTTACCATCTGGCCCCAGTGCTGCAATGATACCGCGAGACCCACGCTCACCGGCTCCAGATTTATCAGC
AATAAACCAGCCAGCCGGAAGGGCCGAGCGCAGAAGTGGTCCTGCAACTTTATCCGCCTCCATCCAGTCT
ATTAATTGTTGCCGGGAAGCTAGAGTAAGTAGTTCGCCAGTTAATAGTTTGCGCAACGTTGTTGCCATTG
CTACAGGCATCGTGGTGTCACGCTCGTCGTTTGGTATGGCTTCATTCAGCTCCGGTTCCCAACGATCAAG
GCGAGTTACATGATCCCCCATGTTGTGCAAAAAAGCGGTTAGCTCCTTCGGTCCTCCGATCGTTGTCAGA
AGTAAGTTGGCCGCAGTGTTATCACTCATGGTTATGGCAGCACTGCATAATTCTCTTACTGTCATGCCAT
CCGTAAGATGCTTTTCTGTGACTGGTGAGTACTCAACCAAGTCATTCTGAGAATAGTGTATGCGGCGACC
GAGTTGCTCTTGCCCGGCGTCAATACGGGATAATACCGCGCCACATAGCAGAACTTTAAAAGTGCTCATC
ATTGGAAAACGTTCTTCGGGGCGAAAACTCTCAAGGATCTTACCGCTGTTGAGATCCAGTTCGATGTAAC
CCACTCGTGCACCCAACTGATCTTCAGCATCTTTTACTTTCACCAGCGTTTCTGGGTGAGCAAAAACAGG
AAGGCAAAATGCCGCAAAAAAGGGAATAAGGGCGACACGGAAATGTTGAATACTCATACTCTTCCTTTTT
CAATATTATTGAAGCATTTATCAGGGTTATTGTCTCATGAGCGGATACATATTTGAATGTATTTAGAAAA
ATAAACAAATAGGGGTTCCGCGCACATTTCCCCGAAAAGTGCCACCGCTAGATTAACCCTAGAAAGATAG
TCTGCGTAAAATTGACGCATGCATTCTTGAAATATTGCTCTCTCTTTCTAAATAGCGCGAATCCGTCGCT
GTGCATTTAGGACATCTCAGTCGCCGCTTGGAGCTCCCGTGAGGCGTGCTTGTCAATGCGGTAAGTGTCA
CTGATTTTGAACTATAACGACCGCGTGAGTCAAAATGACGCATGATTATCTTTTACGTGACTTTTAAGAT
TTAACTCATACGATAATTATATTGTTATTTCATGTTCTACTTACGTGATAACTTATTATATATATATTTT
CTTGTTATAGATATCGGGTCAGCTTGGCCTAGCGCTGTCGAGTTTACCACTCCCTATCAGTGATAGAGAA
AAGTGAAAGTCGAGTTTACCACTCCCTATCAGTGATAGAGAAAAGTGAAAGTCGAGTTTACCACTCCCTA
TCAGTGATAGAGAAAAGTGAAAGTCGAGTTTACCACTCCCTATCAGTGATAGAGAAAAGTGAAAGTCGAG
TTTACCACTCCCTATCAGTGATAGAGAAAAGTGAAAGTCGAGTTTACCACTCCCTATCAGTGATAGAGAA
AAGTGAAAGTCGAGTTTACCACTCCCTATCAGTGATAGAGAAAAGTGAAAGTCGAGCTCGGTACCCGGGT
CGAGGTAGGCGTGTACGGTGGGAGGCCTATATAAGCAGAGCTCGTTTAGTGAACCGTCAGATCGCCTGGA
GACGCCATCCACGCTGTTTTGACCTCCATAGAAGACACCGGGACCGATCCAGCCTCCGCGGAATTTGATT
AGCTTTATTGCGGTAGTTTATCACAGTTAAATTGCTAACGCAGTCAGTGCTTCTGACACAACAGTCTCGA
ACTTAAGCTGCAGTGACTCTCTTAAGGTAGCCTTGCAGAAGTTGGTCGTGAGGCACTGGGCAGGTAAGTA
TCAAGGTTACAAGACAGGTTTAAGGAGACCAATAGAAACTGGGCTTGTCGAGACAGAGAAGACTCTTGCG
TTTCTGATAGGCACCTATTGGTCTTACTGACATCCACTTTGCCTTTCTCTCCACAGGTGTCCACTCCCAG
TTCAATTACAGCTCTTAAGGCTAGAGGATCCGCCACCATGGTGAGCAAGGGCGAGGAGCTGTTCACCGGG
GTGGTGCCCATCCTGGTCGAGCTGGAYGGCGACGTRAACGGCCACAAGTTCAGCGTGYGCGGCGAGGGCG
AGGGCGATGCCACCTACGGCAAGCTGACCCTGAAGTTCATCTGCACCACCGGCAAGCTGCCCGTGCCCTG
GCCCACCCTCGTGACCACCCTGACCTACGGCGTGCAGTGCTTCAGCCGCTACCCCGACCACATGAAGCAG
CACGACTTCTTCAAGTCCGCCATGCCCGAAGGCTACGTCCAGGAGCGCACCATCTTCTTCAAGGACGACG
GCAACTACAAGACCCGCGCCGAGGTGAAGTTCGAGGGCGACACCCTGGTGAACCGCATCGAGCTGAAGGG
CATCGACTTCAAGGAGGACGGCAACATCCTGGGGCACAAGCTGGAGTACAACTACAACAGCCACAACGTC
TATATCATGGCCGACAAGCAGAATAACGGCATCAAGGTGAACTTCAAGATCCGCCACAACATCGAGGACG
GCAGCGTGCAGCTCGCCGACCACTACCAGCAGAACACCCCCATCGGCGACGGCCCCGTGCTGCTGCCCGA
CAACCACTACCTGAGCACCCAGTCCGCCCTGAGCAAAGACCCCAACGAGAAGCGCGATCACATGGTCCTG
CTGGAGTTCGTGACCGCCGCCGGGATCACTCTCGGCATGGACGAGCTGTACAAGTCCGGACTCAGATCTA
GCTCCCAGCCTAGACGATCCTTCCTCTCAAGGGTGATCAGGGCAGCGCTACCGTTGCAGCTGCTTCTGCT
GCTGCTGCTGCTCCTGGCCTGCCTGCTACCTGCCTCTGAAGATGACTACAGCTGCACCCAGGCCAACAAC
TTTGCCCGATCCTTCTACCCCATGCTGCGGTACACCAACGGGCCACCTCCCACCNNNNNNTAGGAATT
Features (pLannotate 1.2.2; 18 found; start..end, strand, type, name):
     71..229     +  CDS            ble (fragment): BLE_KLEPN - Experimental evidence at protein level: Swiss-Prot protein existence level 1. Binding protein with a strong affinity to the bleomycin family of antibiotics. Binds to CL990; an antimitotic-antibiotic compound. From Klebsiella pneumoniae.
    224..305     +  polyA_signal   SV40 poly(A) signal: SV40 polyadenylation signal
    361..427     +  CDS            small t antigen (fragment): SV40 (simian virus 40) small t antigen
    453..664     +  promoter       EF-1α core promoter: core promoter for human elongation factor EF-1α
    665..1603    +  intron         EF-1α intron A: intron upstream of the start codon of human EF-1α
   1670..2412    +  CDS            rtTA-Advanced (fragment): improved tetracycline-controlled transactivator In the Tet-On® system, rtTA-Advanced binds to the Tet-responsive element and stimulates transcription only in the presence of tetracycline or doxycycline.
   2435..3021    +  misc_feature   IRES2: internal ribosome entry site (IRES) of the encephalomyocarditis virus (EMCV)
   3022..3825    +  CDS            NeoR/KanR: aminoglycoside phosphotransferase from Tn5; aph(3')-II (or nptII); confers resistance to neomycin, kanamycin, and G418 (Geneticin®)
   3839..4063    +  polyA_signal   bGH poly(A) signal: bovine growth hormone polyadenylation signal
   4388..4976    -  rep_origin     ori: high-copy-number ColE1/pMB1/pBR322/pUC origin of replication
   5147..6007    -  CDS            AmpR: β-lactamase; bla; confers resistance to ampicillin, carbenicillin, and related antibiotics
   6008..6112    -  promoter       AmpR promoter: bla
   6491..6761    +  protein_bind   tetracycline response element: contains seven copies of the tetracycline operator tetO tetracycline repressor TetR
   6772..6789    +  misc_feature   MCS (fragment): pUC18/19 multiple cloning site
   6794..6832    +  promoter       minimal CMV promoter: human cytomegalovirus (CMV) immediate early promoter
   7064..7196    +  intron         chimeric intron: chimera between introns from human β-globin and immunoglobulin heavy chain genes
   7248..7965    +  CDS            EGFP (fragment): the original enhanced GFP (Yang et al., 1996) mammalian codon-optimized
   7956..8174    +  CDS            SYNE3 (fragment): SYNE3_HUMAN - Also known as C14orf139 From Homo sapiens (Human).
