[The description below was written by a language model from this plasmid's Addgene catalogue record and pLannotate feature annotations shown in this document.]
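Description:
GFP-KASH2 is a mammalian expression plasmid built on a pPB backbone and designed for doxycycline-inducible disruption of the LINC complex. The name pPB suggests a piggyBac transposon vector, but no transposon terminal repeats appear in the annotated features, so the record does not confirm this. It is propagated in E. coli through a high-copy ColE1/pUC-type origin and selected with ampicillin via the β-lactamase gene and its native promoter.

The plasmid is an all-in-one Tet-On design with two mammalian expression units. In the response unit, a tetracycline response element with seven tetO copies sits upstream of a minimal CMV promoter, followed by a chimeric β-globin/immunoglobulin intron and an EGFP coding sequence fused at its C-terminal end to the insert. The catalogue lists this insert as mouse KASH2. The automated annotation instead labels this short segment as a fragment resembling human SYNE3, probably because KASH domains are conserved among nesprins. In the second unit, the human EF-1α core promoter and its intron A constitutively drive rtTA-Advanced, linked by an EMCV IRES to NeoR/KanR and terminated by a bGH polyadenylation signal. Cells that retain the construct can therefore be selected with G418 while producing the transactivator. An SV40 poly(A) signal lies after the fusion, alongside fragments of ble and small t antigen that appear to be vector remnants.

When doxycycline is added, rtTA binds the response element and switches on GFP-KASH2. An isolated KASH domain generally acts as a dominant negative that competes with endogenous nesprins at the nuclear envelope, uncoupling the nucleus from the cytoskeleton. The GFP tag reports expression and localisation. The associated work concerned nuclear envelope rupture and DNA damage in skeletal muscle cells carrying mutant lamins.
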