Addgene plasmid #187017: GFP-KASH2
Purpose: Inducible disruption of LINC Complex
Depositing lab: Jan Lammerding. Depositing organization: Cornell University. Publication: Mutant lamins cause nuclear envelope rupture and DNA damage in skeletal muscle cells. Earle AJ, Kirby TJ, Fedorchak GR, Isermann P, Patel J, Iruvanti S, Moore SA, Bonne G, Wallrath LL, Lammerding J. Nat Mater. 2019 Dec 16. pii: 10.1038/s41563-019-0563-5. doi: 10.1038/s41563-019-0563-5. PubMed 31844279.
Backbone
  Vector backbone: pPB
  Vector type: Mammalian Expression
Growth in bacteria
  Bacterial resistance: Ampicillin, 100 μg/mL
  Growth temperature: 37°C
  Growth strain: DH5alpha
  Copy number: High Copy
Gene/Insert
  Gene/Insert name: KASH2
  Species: M. musculus (mouse)
  Tag / fusion protein: eGFP (N terminal on insert)
  Cloning method: Gibson Cloning
Terms and licenses: Academic/Nonprofit Terms; Industry Terms: Not Available to Industry
Depositor comments: Inducible construct via doxycycline addition
How to cite: GFP-KASH2 was a gift from Jan Lammerding (Addgene plasmid # 187017 ; http://n2t.net/addgene:187017 ; RRID:Addgene_187017)
